>Addgene plasmid #147552 | pcDNA3.1-MS2-HA-HsSmg5_T | addgene full sequence | sequence record 401030 | Addgene NGS Result
GACGGATCGGGAGATCTCCCGATCCCCTATGGTGCACTCTCAGTACAATCTGCTCTGATGCCGCATAGTT
AAGCCAGTATCTGCTCCCTGCTTGTGTGTTGGAGGTCGCTGAGTAGTGCGCGAGCAAAATTTAAGCTACA
ACAAGGCAAGGCTTGACCGACAATTGCATGAAGAATCTGCTTAGGGTTAGGCGTTTTGCGCTGCTTCGCG
ATGTACGGGCCAGATATACGCGTTGACATTGATTATTGACTAGTTATTAATAGTAATCAATTACGGGGTC
ATTAGTTCATAGCCCATATATGGAGTTCCGCGTTACATAACTTACGGTAAATGGCCCGCCTGGCTGACCG
CCCAACGACCCCCGCCCATTGACGTCAATAATGACGTATGTTCCCATAGTAACGCCAATAGGGACTTTCC
ATTGACGTCAATGGGTGGAGTATTTACGGTAAACTGCCCACTTGGCAGTACATCAAGTGTATCATATGCC
AAGTACGCCCCCTATTGACGTCAATGACGGTAAATGGCCCGCCTGGCATTATGCCCAGTACATGACCTTA
TGGGACTTTCCTACTTGGCAGTACATCTACGTATTAGTCATCGCTATTACCATGGTGATGCGGTTTTGGC
AGTACATCAATGGGCGTGGATAGCGGTTTGACTCACGGGGATTTCCAAGTCTCCACCCCATTGACGTCAA
TGGGAGTTTGTTTTGGCACCAAAATCAACGGGACTTTCCAAAATGTCGTAACAACTCCGCCCCATTGACG
CAAATGGGCGGTAGGCGTGTACGGTGGGAGGTCTATATAAGCAGAGCTCTCTGGCTAACTAGAGAACCCA
CTGCTTACTGGCTTATCGAAATTAATACGACTCACTATAGGGAGACCCAAGCTTGCCACCATGGCTTCTA
ACTTTACTCAGTTCGTTCTCGTCGACAATGGCGGAACTGGCGACGTGACTGTCGCCCCAAGCAACTTCGC
TAACGGGGTCGCTGAATGGATCAGCTCTAACTCGCGATCACAGGCTTACAAAGTAACCTGTAGCGTTCGT
CAGAGCTCTGCGCAGAATCGCAAATACACCATCAAAGTCGAGGTGCCTAAAGTGGCAACCCAGACTGTTG
GTGGTGAAGAGCTTCCTGTAGCCGGATGGAGATCTTACTTAAATATGGAACTAACCATTCCAATTTTCGC
CACGAATTCCGACTGCGAGCTTATTGTTAAGGCAATGCAAGGTCTCCTAAAAGATGGAAACCCGATTCCC
TCGGCCATCGCGGCCAACTCCGGCATCTACGGAGGTGGAGGTGGATCTGGTGGATCTCCTCCACATATGG
CTTACCCATACGATGTTCCAGATTACGCTCCTCCAAAGCTTGGATCCGAATTCCCGGGTCGACTCGAGAT
GAGCCAAGGCCCCCCCACAGGGGAGAGCAGCGAGCCCGAAGCAAAAGTCCTCCACACTAAGCGGCTTTAC
CGGGCTGTGGTGGAGGCTGTGCATCGACTTGACCTCATCCTTTGCAACAAAACTGCTTATCAAGAAGTAT
TCAAACCAGAAAACATTAGCCTGAGGAACAAGCTGCGTGAGCTCTGCGTCAAGCTTATGTTCCTGCACCC
AGTGGACTATGGGAGAAAGGCTGAGGAGCTGCTGTGGAGAAAGGTATACTATGAAGTTATCCAGCTTATC
AAGACTAACAAAAAGCACATCCACAGCCGGAGCACTTTGGAATGTGCCTACAGGACGCACCTGGTTGCTG
GTATTGGCTTCTACCAGCATCTCCTTCTCTATATCCAGTCCCACTACCAGCTGGAACTGCAGTGCTGCAT
CGACTGGACCCATGTCACTGACCCCCTCATAGGATGCAAGAAGCCAGTGTCTGCCTCAGGGAAGGAGATG
GATTGGGCACAGATGGCATGTCACCGATGTCTGGTGTATCTGGGGGATTTGTCCCGATATCAGAATGAAT
TAGCTGGCGTAGATACCGAGCTGCTAGCCGAGAGATTTTACTACCAAGCCCTGTCAGTAGCTCCTCAGAT
TGGAATGCCCTTCAATCAGCTGGGCACCCTGGCAGGCAGCAAGTACTATAATGTGGAAGCCATGTATTGC
TACCTGCGCTGCATCCAGTCAGAAGTGTCCTTTGAGGGAGCCTATGGGAACCTCAAGCGGCTGTATGACA
AGGCAGCCAAAATGTACCACCAACTGAAGAAGTGTGAGACTCGGAAACTGTCTCCTGGCAAAAAGCGATG
TAAAGACATTAAAAGGTTGCTAGTGAACTTTATGTATCTGCAAAGCCTCCTACAGCCCAAAAGCAGCTCC
GTGGACTCAGAGCTGACCTCACTTTGCCAGTCAGTCCTGGAGGACTTCAACCTCTGTCTCTTCTACCTGC
CCTCCTCACCCAACCTCAGCCTGGCCAGTGAGGATGAGGAGGAGTATGAGAGTGGATATGCTTTCCTCCC
GGACCTTCTCATCTTTCAAATGGTCATCATCTGCCTTATGTGTGTGCACAGCTTGGAGAGAGCAGGATCC
AAGCAGTACAGTGCAGCCATTGCCTTCACCCTGGCCCTCTTTTCCCACCTCGTCAATCATGTCAACATAC
GGCTGCAGGCTGAGCTGGAAGAGGGCGAGAATCCCGTCCCGGCATTCCAGAGTGATGGCACAGATGAACC
AGAGTCCAAGGAACCTGTGGAGAAAGAGGAGGAGCCAGATCCTGAGCCTCCTCCTGTAACACCCCAAGTG
GGTGAGGGCAGAAAGAGCCGTAAGTTCTCTCGCCTCTCCTGTCTCCGCCGTCGCCGCCACCCACCCAAAG
TTGGTGATGACAGTGACCTGAGTGAAGGCTTTGAATCGGACTCAAGCCATGACTCAGCCCGGGCCAGTGA
GGGCTCAGACAGTGGCTCTGACAAGAGTCTTGAAGGTGGGGGAACGGCCTTTGATGCTGAAACAGACTCG
GAAATGAATAGCCAGGAGTCCCGATCAGACTTGGAAGATATGGAGGAAGAGGAGGGGACACGGTCACCAA
CCCTGGAGCCCCCTCGGGGCAGATCAGAGGCTCCCGATTCCCTCAATGGCCCACTGGGCCCCAGTGAGGC
TAGCATTGCCAGCAATCTACAAGCCATGTCCACCCAGATGTTCCAGACTAAGCGCTGCTTCCGACTGGCC
CCCACCTTTAGCAACCTGCTCCTCCAGCCCACCACCAACCCTCATACCTCGGCCAGCCACAGGCCTTGCG
TCAATGGGGATGTAGACAAGCCTTCAGAGCCAGCCTCTGAGGAGGGCTCTGAGTCGGAGGGGAGTGAGTC
CAGTGGACGCTCCTGTCGGAATGAGCGCAGCATCCAGGAGAAGCTTCAGGTCCTGATGGCCGAAGGTCTG
CTTCCTGCTGTGAAAGTCTTCCTGGACTGGCTTCGGACCAACCCCGACCTCATCATCGTGTGTGCGCAGA
GCTCTCAAAGTCTGTGGAACCGCCTGTCTGTGTTGCTGAATCTGTTGCCTGCTGCTGGTGAACTCCAGGA
GTCTGGCCTGGCCTTGTGTCCTGAGGTCCAAGATCTTCTTGAAGGTTGTGAACTGCCTGACCTCCCCTCT
AGCCTTCTGCTCCCAGAGGACATGGCTCTTCGTAACCTGCCCCCGCTCCGAGCTGCCCACAGACGCTTTA
ACTTTGACACGGATCGGCCCCTGCTCAGCACCTTAGAGGAGTCAGTGGTGCGCATCTGCTGCATCCGCAG
CTTTGGTCATTTCATCGCCCGCCTGCAAGGCAGCATCCTGCAGTTCAACCCAGAGGTTGGCATCTTCGTC
AGCATTGCCCAGTCTGAGCAGGAGAGCCTGCTGCAGCAGGCCCAGGCACAGTTCCGAATGGCACAGGAGG
AAGCTCGTCGGAACAGGCTCATGAGAGACATGGCTCAGCTACGACTTCAGCTCGAAGTGTCTCAGCTGGA
GGGCAGCCTGCAGCAGCCCAAGGCCCAGTCAGCCATGTCTCCCTACCTCGTCCCTGACACCCAGGCCCTC
TGCCACCATCTCCCTGTCATCCGCCAACTGGCCACCAGTGGCCGCTTCATTGTCATCATCCCAAGGACAG
TGATCGATGGCCTGGATTTGCTGAAGAAGGAACACCCAGGGGCCCGGGATGGGATTCGGTACCTGGAGGC
AGAGTTTAAAAAAGGAAACAGGTACATTCGCTGCCAGAAAGAGGTGGGAAAGAGCTTTGAGCGGCATAAG
CTGAAGAGGCAGGATGCAGATGCCTGGACTCTCTATAAGATCCTAGACAGCTGCAAACAGCTGACTCTGG
CCCAGGGGGCAGGTGAGGAGGATCCGAGTGGCATGGTGACCATCATCACAGGCCTTCCACTGGACAACCC
CAGCGTGCTTTCAGGCCCCATGCAGGCAGCCCTGCAGGCCGCTGCCCACGCCAGTGTGGACATCAAGAAT
GTTCTGGACTTCTACAAGCAGTGGAAGGAAATTGGTTAGGCGGCCGCCTAGAGGGCCCTATTCTATAGTG
TCACCTAAATGCTAGAGCTCGCTGATCAGCCTCGACTGTGCCTTCTAGTTGCCAGCCATCTGTTGTTTGC
CCCTCCCCCGTGCCTTCCTTGACCCTGGAAGGTGCCACTCCCACTGTCCTTTCCTAATAAAATGAGGAAA
TTGCATCGCATTGTCTGAGTAGGTGTCATTCTATTCTGGGGGGTGGGGTGGGGCAGGACAGCAAGGGGGA
GGATTGGGAAGACAATAGCAGGCATGCTGGGGATGCGGTGGGCTCTATGGCTTCTGAGGCGGAAAGAACC
AGCTGGGGCTCTAGGGGGTATCCCC
[124 nt withheld, positions 4786-4909]
C
[91 nt withheld, positions 4911-5001]
A
[49 nt withheld, positions 5003-5051]
CCTTTGACGTTGGAGTCCACGTTCTTT
[37 nt withheld, positions 5079-5115]
ACCCTATCTCGGTCTATTCTTTTGATTTATAAGGGATTTTGCCGATTTCGGCCTATTGGTTAAAAAATGA
GCTGATTTAACAAAAATTTAACGCGAATTAATTCTGTGGAATGTGTGTCAGTTAGGGTGTGGAAAGTCCC
CAGGCTCCCCAGCAGGCAGAAGTATGCAAAGCATGCATCTCAATTAGTCAGCAACCAGGTGTGGAAAGTC
CCCAGGCTCCCCAGCAGGCAGAAGTATGCAAAGCATGCATCTCAATTAGTCAGCAACCATAGTCCCGCCC
CTAACTCCGCCCATCCCGCCCCTAACTCCGCCCAGTTCCGCCCATTCTCCGCCCCATGGCTGACTAATTT
TTTTTATTTATGCAGAGGCCGAGGCCGCCTCTGCCTCTGAGCTATTCCAGAAGTAGTGAGGAGGCTTTTT
TGGAGGCCTAGGCTTTTGCAAAAAGCTCCCGGGAGCTTGTATATCCATTTTCGGATCTGATCAAGAGACA
GGATGAGGATCGTTTCGCATGATTGAACAAGATGGATTGCACGCAGGTTCTCCGGCCGCTTGGGTGGAGA
GGCTATTCGGCTATGACTGGGCACAACAGACAATCGGCTGCTCTGATGCCGCCGTGTTCCGGCTGTCAGC
GCAGGGGCGCCCGGTTCTTTTTGTCAAGACCGACCTGTCCGGTGCCCTGAATGAACTGCAGGACGAGGCA
GCGCGGCTATCGTGGCTGGCCACGACGGGCGTTCCTTGCGCAGCTGTGCTCGACGTTGTCACTGAAGCGG
GAAGGGACTGGCTGCTATTGGGCGAAGTGCCGGGGCAGGATCTCCTGTCATCTCACCTTGCTCCTGCCGA
GAAAGTATCCATCATGGCTGATGCAATGCGGCGGCTGCATACGCTTGATCCGGCTACCTGCCCATTCGAC
CACCAAGCGAAACATCGCATCGAGCGAGCACGTACTCGGATGGAAGCCGGTCTTGTCGATCAGGATGATC
TGGACGAAGAGCATCAGGGGCTCGCGCCAGCCGAACTGTTCGCCAGGCTCAAGGCGCGCATGCCCGACGG
CGAGGATCTCGTCGTGACCCATGGCGATGCCTGCTTGCCGAATATCATGGTGGAAAATGGCCGCTTTTCT
GGATTCATCGACTGTGGCCGGCTGGGTGTGGCGGACCGCTATCAGGACATAGCGTTGGCTACCCGTGATA
TTGCTGAAGAGCTTGGCGGCGAATGGGCTGACCGCTTCCTCGTGCTTTACGGTATCGCCGCTCCCGATTC
GCAGCGCATCGCCTTCTATCGCCTTCTTGACGAGTTCTTCTGAGCGGGACTCTGGGGTTCGAAATGACCG
ACCAAGCGACGCCCAACCTGCCATCACGAGATTTCGATTCCACCGCCGCCTTCTATGAAAGGTTGGGCTT
CGGAATCGTTTTCCGGGACGCCGGCTGGATGATCCTCCAGCGCGGGGATCTCATGCTGGAGTTCTTCGCC
CACCCCAACTTGTTTATTGCAGCTTATAATGGTTACAAATAAAGCAATAGCATCACAAATTTCACAAATA
AAGCATTTTTTTCACTGCATTCTAGTTGTGGTTTGTCCAAACTCATCAATGTATCTTATCATGTCTGTAT
ACCGTCGACCTCTAGCTAGAGCTTGGCGTAATCATGGTCATAGCTGTTTCCTGTGTGAAATTGTTATCCG
CTCACAATTCCACACAACATACGAGCCGGAAGCATAAAGTGTAAAGCCTGGGGTGCCTAATGAGTGAGCT
AACTCACATTAATTGCGTTGCGCTCACTGCCCGCTTTCCAGTCGGGAAACCTGTCGTGCCAGCTGCATTA
ATGAATCGGCCAACGCGCGGGGAGAGGCGGTTTGCGTATTGGGCGCTCTTCCGCTTCCTCGCTCACTGAC
TCGCTGCGCTCGGTCGTTCGGCTGCGGCGAGCGGTATCAGCTCACTCAAAGGCGGTAATACGGTTATCCA
CAGAATCAGGGGATAACGCAGGAAAGAACATGTGAGCAAAAGGCCAGCAAAAGGCCAGGAACCGTAAAAA
GGCCGCGTTGCTGGCGTTTTTCCATAGGCTCCGCCCCCCTGACGAGCATCACAAAAATCGACGCTCAAGT
CAGAGGTGGCGAAACCCGACAGGACTATAAAGATACCAGGCGTTTCCCCCTGGAAGCTCCCTCGTGCGCT
CTCCTGTTCCGACCCTGCCGCTTACCGGATACCTGTCCGCCTTTCTCCCTTCGGGAAGCGTGGCGCTTTC
TCATAGCTCACGCTGTAGGTATCTCAGTTCGGTGTAGGTCGTTCGCTCCAAGCTGGGCTGTGTGCACGAA
CCCCCCGTTCAGCCCGACCGCTGCGCCTTATCCGGTAACTATCGTCTTGAGTCCAACCCGGTAAGACACG
ACTTATCGCCACTGGCAGCAGCCACTGGTAACAGGATTAGCAGAGCGAGGTATGTAGGCGGTGCTACAGA
GTTCTTGAAGTGGTGGCCTAACTACGGCTACACTAGAAGAACAGTATTTGGTATCTGCGCTCTGCTGAAG
CCAGTTACCTTCGGAAAAAGAGTTGGTAGCTCTTGATCCGGCAAACAAACCACCGCTGGTAGCGGTGGTT
TTTTTGTTTGCAAGCAGCAGATTACGCGCAGAAAAAAAGGATCTCAAGAAGATCCTTTGATCTTTTCTAC
GGGGTCTGACGCTCAGTGGAACGAAAACTCACGTTAAGGGATTTTGGTCATGAGATTATCAAAAAGGATC
TTCACCTAGATCCTTTTAAATTAAAAATGAAGTTTTAAATCAATCTAAAGTATATATGAGTAAACTTGGT
CTGACAGTTACCAATGCTTAATCAGTGAGGCACCTATCTCAGCGATCTGTCTATTTCGTTCATCCATAGT
TGCCTGACTCCCCGTCGTGTAGATAACTACGATACGGGAGGGCTTACCATCTGGCCCCAGTGCTGCAATG
ATACCGCGAGACCCACGCTCACCGGCTCCAGATTTATCAGCAATAAACCAGCCAGCCGGAAGGGCCGAGC
GCAGAAGTGGTCCTGCAACTTTATCCGCCTCCATCCAGTCTATTAATTGTTGCCGGGAAGCTAGAGTAAG
TAGTTCGCCAGTTAATAGTTTGCGCAACGTTGTTGCCATTGCTACAGGCATCGTGGTGTCACGCTCGTCG
TTTGGTATGGCTTCATTCAGCTCCGGTTCCCAACGATCAAGGCGAGTTACATGATCCCCCATGTTGTGCA
AAAAAGCGGTTAGCTCCTTCGGTCCTCCGATCGTTGTCAGAAGTAAGTTGGCCGCAGTGTTATCACTCAT
GGTTATGGCAGCACTGCATAATTCTCTTACTGTCATGCCATCCGTAAGATGCTTTTCTGTGACTGGTGAG
TACTCAACCAAGTCATTCTGAGAATAGTGTATGCGGCGACCGAGTTGCTCTTGCCCGGCGTCAATACGGG
ATAATACCGCGCCACATAGCAGAACTTTAAAAGTGCTCATCATTGGAAAACGTTCTTCGGGGCGAAAACT
CTCAAGGATCTTACCGCTGTTGAGATCCAGTTCGATGTAACCCACTCGTGCACCCAACTGATCTTCAGCA
TCTTTTACTTTCACCAGCGTTTCTGGGTGAGCAAAAACAGGAAGGCAAAATGCCGCAAAAAAGGGAATAA
GGGCGACACGGAAATGTTGAATACTCATACTCTTCCTTTTTCAATATTATTGAAGCATTTATCAGGGTTA
TTGTCTCATGAGCGGATACATATTTGAATGTATTTAGAAAAATAAACAAATAGGGGTTCCGCGCACATTT
CCCCGAAAAGTGCCACCTGACGTC
Features (pLannotate 1.2.2; 23 found; start..end, strand, type, name):
     28..80      -  misc_feature   bom (fragment): basis of mobility region from pBR322
    235..614     +  enhancer       CMV enhancer: human cytomegalovirus immediate early enhancer
    615..818     +  promoter       CMV promoter: human cytomegalovirus (CMV) immediate early promoter
    814..847     +  LTR            5' LTR (truncated) (fragment): truncated 5' long terminal repeat (LTR) from HIV-1
    863..881     +  promoter       T7 promoter: promoter for bacteriophage T7 RNA polymerase
    904..1290    +  CDS            MS2: bacteriophage MS2 coat protein binds to a specific stem-loop structure in the viral RNA (Peabody, 1993)
   1333..1359    +  CDS            3xHA (fragment): three tandem HA epitope tags
   1399..4446    +  CDS            SMG5: SMG5_HUMAN - Also known as EST1B, KIAA1089. Experimental evidence at protein level: Swiss-Prot protein existence level 1. Plays a role in nonsense-mediated mRNA decay. Does not have RNase activity by itself. Promotes dephosphorylation of UPF1. Together with SMG7 is thought to provide a link to the mRNA degradation machinery involving exonucleolytic pathways, and to serve as an adapter for UPF1 to protein phosphatase 2A (PP2A), thereby triggering UPF1 dephosphorylation. Necessary for TERT activity. From Homo sapiens (Human).
   4472..4490    -  promoter       SP6 promoter: promoter for bacteriophage SP6 RNA polymerase
   4516..4740    +  polyA_signal   bGH poly(A) signal: bovine growth hormone polyadenylation signal
   4744..4765    +  promoter       SV40 promoter (fragment): SV40 enhancer and early promoter
   4786..5214    +  rep_origin     f1 ori (sequence partly withheld): f1 bacteriophage origin of replication; arrow indicates direction of (+) strand synthesis
   5228..5557    +  promoter       SV40 promoter: SV40 enhancer and early promoter
   5624..6415    +  CDS            neo: KKA2_KLEPN - Also known as kan, nptII. Experimental evidence at protein level: Swiss-Prot protein existence level 1. Resistance to kanamycin, neomycin, paromomycin, ribostamycin, butirosin and gentamicin B. From Klebsiella pneumoniae.
   6439..6597    +  CDS            ble (fragment): BLE_KLEPN - Experimental evidence at protein level: Swiss-Prot protein existence level 1. Binding protein with a strong affinity to the bleomycin family of antibiotics. Binds to CL990; an antimitotic-antibiotic compound. From Klebsiella pneumoniae.
   6592..6713    +  polyA_signal   SV40 poly(A) signal: SV40 polyadenylation signal
   6786..6802    -  protein_bind   lac operator: The lac repressor binds to the lac operator to inhibit transcription in E. coli. This inhibition can be relieved by adding lactose or isopropyl-β-D-thiogalactopyranoside (IPTG). lac repressor encoded by lacI
   6810..6840    -  promoter       lac promoter: promoter for the E. coli lac operon
   6855..6876    -  protein_bind   CAP binding site: CAP binding activates transcription in the presence of cAMP. E. coli catabolite activator protein
   6889..6981    -  CDS            lacI (fragment): lac repressor; lacI; The lac repressor binds to the lac operator to inhibit transcription in E. coli. This inhibition can be relieved by adding lactose or isopropyl-β-D-thiogalactopyranoside (IPTG).
   7164..7752    -  rep_origin     ori: high-copy-number ColE1/pMB1/pBR322/pUC origin of replication
   7923..8783    -  CDS            AmpR: β-lactamase; bla; confers resistance to ampicillin, carbenicillin, and related antibiotics
   8784..8888    -  promoter       AmpR promoter: bla
