[The description below was written by a language model from this plasmid's Addgene catalogue record and pLannotate feature annotations shown in this document.]
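Description:
pcDNA3.1-MS2-HA-HsSmg5_T is a mammalian expression plasmid of about 8.9 kb that produces human SMG5 fused at its N terminus to the bacteriophage MS2 coat protein and an HA epitope tag. The catalogue lists the backbone as unknown, but the name and the annotated features are consistent with a pcDNA3.1-type vector. It has a high-copy ColE1/pUC origin and a β-lactamase gene with its own promoter for ampicillin selection in E. coli, plus an f1 origin. An SV40 early promoter drives a neomycin phosphotransferase gene followed by an SV40 poly(A) signal, a cassette of the kind used for G418 selection in mammalian cells. Short annotated fragments (bom, ble, lacI, lac promoter/operator, a truncated HIV-1 LTR match next to the CMV promoter) appear to be backbone remnants or partial matches rather than functional parts.

The expression cassette uses the human CMV immediate-early enhancer and promoter, followed by a T7 promoter, the MS2 coat protein coding sequence, a short HA segment (annotated as a fragment of a 3xHA tag) and the SMG5 open reading frame. It ends with the bovine growth hormone polyadenylation signal, and an SP6 promoter faces back toward the insert. The SMG5 sequence carries one silent mutation relative to the NCBI reference.

The MS2 coat protein binds a specific RNA stem-loop, so the fusion can be tethered to a reporter mRNA carrying MS2 binding sites, while the HA tag allows detection or immunoprecipitation. SMG5 acts in nonsense-mediated mRNA decay together with SMG7. The associated publication concerns recruitment of the CCR4-NOT deadenylase complex by the SMG5-SMG7 heterodimer, which suggests use in tethering assays of mRNA degradation, although the stated purpose is simply mammalian expression of HsSmg5.
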