Addgene plasmid #147552: pcDNA3.1-MS2-HA-HsSmg5_T
Purpose: Mammalian Expression of HsSmg5
Depositing lab: Elisa Izaurralde. Depositing organization: Max Planck Institute for Developmental Biology. Publication: The SMG5-SMG7 heterodimer directly recruits the CCR4-NOT deadenylase complex to mRNAs containing nonsense codons via interaction with POP2. Loh B, Jonas S, Izaurralde E. Genes Dev. 2013 Oct 1;27(19):2125-38. doi: 10.1101/gad.226951.113. PubMed 24115769.
Backbone
  Vector backbone: Unknown
  Vector type: Mammalian Expression
Growth in bacteria
  Bacterial resistance: Ampicillin, 100 μg/mL
  Growth temperature: 37°C
  Growth strain: DH5alpha
  Copy number: High Copy
Gene/Insert
  Gene/Insert name: HsSmg5
  Species: H. sapiens (human)
  Mutation: one silent mutation compared to the sequence given by NCBI: NM_015327.2.
  Entrez Gene: SMG5 (a.k.a. EST1B, LPTS-RP1, LPTSRP1, SMG-5)
  Cloning method: Unknown
Terms and licenses: Academic/Nonprofit Terms; Industry Terms: Not Available to Industry
Depositor comments: Plasmids from this collection were made available to the research community and donated after the lab closed. Please note that the sequence provided by the depositing laboratory may be theoretical/predicted or based on Sanger sequencing results. There may be discrepancies between sequencing results obtained by Addgene and the depositor sequence. If an Addgene verified sequence is not available, please contact before placing your order to request that our lab fully sequence the plasmid.
How to cite: pcDNA3.1-MS2-HA-HsSmg5_T was a gift from Elisa Izaurralde (Addgene plasmid # 147552 ; http://n2t.net/addgene:147552 ; RRID:Addgene_147552)
